>Addgene plasmid #103901 | MAGI1_PDZ_4 | addgene full sequence | sequence record 199767 | Addgene NGS Result
TTGACAATTAATCATCGGCTCGTATAATGTGTGGAATTGTGAGCGGATAACAATTTCACACAGGAAACAG
TATTCATGTCCCCTATACTAGGTTATTGGAAAATTAAGGGCCTTGTGCAACCCACTCGACTTCTTTTGGA
ATATCTTGAAGAAAAATATGAAGAGCATTTGTATGAGCGCGATGAAGGTGATAAATGGCGAAACAAAAAG
TTTGAATTGGGTTTGGAGTTTCCCAATCTTCCTTATTATATTGATGGTGATGTTAAATTAACACAGTCTA
TGGCCATCATACGTTATATAGCTGACAAGCACAACATGTTGGGTGGTTGTCCAAAAGAGCGTGCAGAGAT
TTCAATGCTTGAAGGAGCGGTTTTGGATATTAGATACGGTGTTTCGAGAATTGCATATAGTAAAGACTTT
GAAACTCTCAAAGTTGATTTTCTTAGCAAGCTACCTGAAATGCTGAAAATGTTCGAAGATCGTTTATGTC
ATAAAACATATTTAAATGGTGATCATGTAACCCATCCTGACTTCATGTTGTATGACGCTCTTGATGTTGT
TTTATACATGGACCCAATGTGCCTGGATGCGTTCCCAAAATTAGTTTGTTTTAAAAAACGTATTGAAGCT
ATCCCACAAATTGATAAGTACTTGAAATCCAGCAAGTATATAGCATGGCCTTTGCAGGGCTGGCAAGCCA
CGTTTGGTGGTGGCGACCATCCTCCAAAATCGGATCTGGAAGTTCTGTTCCAGGGGCCCCTGGGATCCGG
AGAATGTCCGATTCCAGATTACCAGGAACAGGACATCTTCCTCTGGAGAAAAGAGACTGGATTTGGATTT
AGGATTCTGGGTGGAAATGAACCAGGGGAACCTATTTATATTGGTCACATCGTACCACTGGGTGCTGCTG
ATACTGACGGCCGCCTGAGGTCTGGAGATGAATTAATCTGTGTGGATGGGACGCCAGTAATTGGAAAATC
ACACCAGCTTGTGGTCCAGCTTATGCAACAAGCTGCCAAGCAAGGCCACGTCAATCTCACGGTGCGGCGT
AAAGTGGTTTTTGCGGTGCCCAAAACCGAGAACGAGGTGCCCTCGTGAGTCGACTCGAGCGGCCGCATCG
TGACTGACTGACGATCTGCCTCGCGCGTTTCGGTGATGACGGTGAAAACCTCTGACACATGCAGCTCCCG
GAGACGGTCACAGCTTGTCTGTAAGCGGATGCCGGGAGCAGACAAGCCCGTCAGGGCGCGTCAGCGGGTG
TTGGCGGGTGTCGGGGCGCAGCCATGACCCAGTCACGTAGCGATAGCGGAGTGTATAATTCTTGAAGACG
AAAGGGCCTCGTGATACGCCTATTTTTATAGGTTAATGTCATGATAATAATGGTTTCTTAGACGTCAGGT
GGCACTTTTCGGGGAAATGTGCGCGGAACCCCTATTTGTTTATTTTTCTAAATACATTCAAATATGTATC
CGCTCATGAGACAATAACCCTGATAAATGCTTCAATAATATTGAAAAAGGAAGAGTATGAGTATTCAACA
TTTCCGTGTCGCCCTTATTCCCTTTTTTGCGGCATTTTGCCTTCCTGTTTTTGCTCACCCAGAAACGCTG
GTGAAAGTAAAAGATGCTGAAGATCAGTTGGGTGCACGAGTGGGTTACATCGAACTGGATCTCAACAGCG
GTAAGATCCTTGAGAGTTTTCGCCCCGAAGAACGTTTTCCAATGATGAGCACTTTTAAAGTTCTGCTATG
TGGCGCGGTATTATCCCGTGTTGACGCCGGGCAAGAGCAACTCGGTCGCCGCATACACTATTCTCAGAAT
GACTTGGTTGAGTACTCACCAGTCACAGAAAAGCATCTTACGGATGGCATGACAGTAAGAGAATTATGCA
GTGCTGCCATAACCATGAGTGATAACACTGCGGCCAACTTACTTCTGACAACGATCGGAGGACCGAAGGA
GCTAACCGCTTTTTTGCACAACATGGGGGATCATGTAACTCGCCTTGATCGTTGGGAACCGGAGCTGAAT
GAAGCCATACCAAACGACGAGCGTGACACCACGATGCCTGCAGCAATGGCAACAACGTTGCGCAAACTAT
TAACTGGCGAACTACTTACTCTAGCTTCCCGGCAACAATTAATAGACTGGATGGAGGCGGATAAAGTTGC
AGGACCACTTCTGCGCTCGGCCCTTCCGGCTGGCTGGTTTATTGCTGATAAATCTGGAGCCGGTGAGCGT
GGGTCTCGCGGTATCATTGCAGCACTGGGGCCAGATGGTAAGCCCTCCCGTATCGTAGTTATCTACACGA
CGGGGAGTCAGGCAACTATGGATGAACGAAATAGACAGATCGCTGAGATAGGTGCCTCACTGATTAAGCA
TTGGTAACTGTCAGACCAAGTTTACTCATATATACTTTAGATTGATTTAAAACTTCATTTTTAATTTAAA
AGGATCTAGGTGAAGATCCTTTTTGATAATCTCATGACCAAAATCCCTTAACGTGAGTTTTCGTTCCACT
GAGCGTCAGACCCCGTAGAAAAGATCAAAGGATCTTCTTGAGATCCTTTTTTTCTGCGCGTAATCTGCTG
CTTGCAAACAAAAAAACCACCGCTACCAGCGGTGGTTTGTTTGCCGGATCAAGAGCTACCAACTCTTTTT
CCGAAGGTAACTGGCTTCAGCAGAGCGCAGATACCAAATACTGTCCTTCTAGTGTAGCCGTAGTTAGGCC
ACCACTTCAAGAACTCTGTAGCACCGCCTACATACCTCGCTCTGCTAATCCTGTTACCAGTGGCTGCTGC
CAGTGGCGATAAGTCGTGTCTTACCGGGTTGGACTCAAGACGATAGTTACCGGATAAGGCGCAGCGGTCG
GGCTGAACGGGGGGTTCGTGCACACAGCCCAGCTTGGAGCGAACGACCTACACCGAACTGAGATACCTAC
AGCGTGAGCTATGAGAAAGCGCCACGCTTCCCGAAGGGAGAAAGGCGGACAGGTATCCGGTAAGCGGCAG
GGTCGGAACAGGAGAGCGCACGAGGGAGCTTCCAGGGGGAAACGCCTGGTATCTTTATAGTCCTGTCGGG
TTTCGCCACCTCTGACTTGAGCGTCGATTTTTGTGATGCTCGTCAGGGGGGCGGAGCCTATGGAAAAACG
CCAGCAACGCGGCCTTTTTACGGTTCCTGGCCTTTTGCTGGCCTTTTGCTCACATGTTCTTTCCTGCGTT
ATCCCCTGATTCTGTGGATAACCGTATTACCGCCTTTGAGTGAGCTGATACCGCTCGCCGCAGCCGAACG
ACCGAGCGCAGCGAGTCAGTGAGCGAGGAAGCGGAAGAGCGCCTGATGCGGTATTTTCTCCTTACGCATC
TGTGCGGTATTTCACACCGCATAAATTCCGACACCATCGAATGGCGCAAAACCTTTCGCGGTATGGCATG
ATAGCGCCCGGAAGAGAGTCAATTCAGGGTGGTGAATGTGAAACCAGTAACGTTATACGATGTCGCAGAG
TATGCCGGTGTCTCTTATCAGACCGTTTCCCGCGTGGTGAACCAGGCCAGCCACGTTTCTGCGAAAACGC
GGGAAAAAGTGGAAGCGGCGATGGCGGAGCTGAATTACATTCCCAACCGCGTGGCACAACAACTGGCGGG
CAAACAGTCGTTGCTGATTGGCGTTGCCACCTCCAGTCTGGCCCTGCACGCGCCGTCGCAAATTGTCGCG
GCGATTAAATCTCGCGCCGATCAACTGGGTGCCAGCGTGGTGGTGTCGATGGTAGAACGAAGCGGCGTCG
AAGCCTGTAAAGCGGCGGTGCACAATCTTCTCGCGCAACGCGTCAGTGGGCTGATCATTAACTATCCGCT
GGATGACCAGGATGCCATTGCTGTGGAAGCTGCCTGCACTAATGTTCCGGCGTTATTTCTTGATGTCTCT
GACCAGACACCCATCAACAGTATTATTTTCTCCCATGAAGACGGTACGCGACTGGGCGTGGAGCATCTGG
TCGCATTGGGTCACCAGCAAATCGCGCTGTTAGCGGGCCCATTAAGTTCTGTCTCGGCGCGTCTGCGTCT
GGCTGGCTGGCATAAATATCTCACTCGCAATCAAATTCAGCCGATAGCGGAACGGGAAGGCGACTGGAGT
GCCATGTCCGGTTTTCAACAAACCATGCAAATGCTGAATGAGGGCATCGTTCCCACTGCGATGCTGGTTG
CCAACGATCAGATGGCGCTGGGCGCAATGCGCGCCATTACCGAGTCCGGGCTGCGCGTTGGTGCGGATAT
CTCGGTAGTGGGATACGACGATACCGAAGACAGCTCATGTTATATCCCGCCGTTAACCACCATCAAACAG
GATTTTCGCCTGCTGGGGCAAACCAGCGTGGACCGCTTGCTGCAACTCTCTCAGGGCCAGGCGGTGAAGG
GCAATCAGCTGTTGCCCGTCTCACTGGTGAAAAGAAAAACCACGCTAGCGCCCAATACGCAAACCGCCTC
TCCCCGCGCGTTGGCCGATTCATTAATGCAGCTGGCACGACAGGTTTCCCGACTGGAAAGCGGGCAGTGA
GCGCAACGCAATTAATGTAAGTTAGCTCACTCATTAGGCACCCCAGGCTTTACACTTTATGCTTCCGGCT
CGTATGTTGTGTGGAATTGTGAGCGGATAACAATTTCACACAGGAAACAGCTATGACCATGATTACGGAT
TCACTGGCCGTCGTTTTACAACGTCGTGACTGGGAAAACCCTGGCGTTACCCAACTTAATCGCCTTGCAG
CACATCCCCCTTTCGCCAGCTGGCGTAATAGCGAAGAGGCCCGCACCGATCGCCCTTCCCAACAGTTGCG
CAGCCTGAATGGCGAATGGCGCTTTGCCTGGTTTCCGGCACCAGAAGCGGTGCCGGAAAGCTGGCTGGAG
TGCGATCTTCCTGAGGCCGATACTGTCGTCGTCCCCTCAAACTGGCAGATGCACGGTTACGATGCGCCCA
TCTACACCAACGTGACCTATCCCATTACGGTCAATCCGCCGTTTGTTCCCACGGAGAATCCGACGGGTTG
TTACTCGCTCACATTTAATGTTGATGAAAGCTGGCTACAGGAAGGCCAGACGCGAATTATTTTTGATGGC
GTTGGAATTAGCTTATCGACTGCACGGTGCACCAATGCTTCTGGCGTCAGGCAGCCATCGGAAGCTGTGG
TATGGCTGTGCAGGTCGTAAATCACTGCATAATTCGTGTCGCTCAAGGCGCACTCCCGTTCTGGATAATG
TTTTTTGCGCCGACATCATAACGGTTCTGGCAAATATTCTGAAATGAGCTG
Features (pLannotate 1.2.2; 17 found; start..end, strand, type, name):
      1..29      +  promoter       tac promoter: strong E. coli promoter; hybrid between the trp and lac UV5 promoters
     37..53      +  protein_bind   lac operator: The lac repressor binds to the lac operator to inhibit transcription in E. coli. This inhibition can be relieved by adding lactose or isopropyl-β-D-thiogalactopyranoside (IPTG). lac repressor encoded by lacI
     76..729     +  CDS            GST26_SCHJA: Experimental evidence at protein level: Swiss-Prot protein existence level 1. GST isoenzymes appear to play a central role in the parasite detoxification system. Other functions are also suspected including a role in increasing the solubility of haematin in the parasite gut. From Schistosoma japonicum (Blood fluke).
    769..1095    +  CDS            Magi1 (fragment): MAGI1_RAT - Also known as Baiap1, Bap1. Experimental evidence at protein level: Swiss-Prot protein existence level 1. May play a role as scaffolding protein at cell-cell junctions. May regulate acid-induced ASIC3 currents by modulating its expression at the cell surface. From Rattus norvegicus (Rat).
   1136..1175    +  CDS            rop (fragment): Rop protein, which maintains plasmids at low copy number; rop
   1277..1317    +  misc_feature   bom (fragment): basis of mobility region from pBR322
   1422..1526    +  promoter       AmpR promoter: bla
   1527..2387    +  CDS            AmpR: β-lactamase; bla; confers resistance to ampicillin, carbenicillin, and related antibiotics
   2558..3146    +  rep_origin     ori: high-copy-number ColE1/pMB1/pBR322/pUC origin of replication
   3332..3383    -  misc_feature   bom (fragment): basis of mobility region from pBR322
   3390..3467    +  promoter       lacI promoter: lacI
   3468..4550    +  CDS            lacI: lac repressor; lacI; The lac repressor binds to the lac operator to inhibit transcription in E. coli. This inhibition can be relieved by adding lactose or isopropyl-β-D-thiogalactopyranoside (IPTG).
   4563..4584    +  protein_bind   CAP binding site: CAP binding activates transcription in the presence of cAMP. E. coli catabolite activator protein
   4599..4629    +  promoter       lac promoter: promoter for the E. coli lac operon
   4637..4653    +  protein_bind   lac operator: The lac repressor binds to the lac operator to inhibit transcription in E. coli. This inhibition can be relieved by adding lactose or isopropyl-β-D-thiogalactopyranoside (IPTG). lac repressor encoded by lacI
   4673..4846    +  CDS            lacZα: LacZα fragment of β-galactosidase; lacZ fragment
   5110..5226    -  CDS            yciV (fragment): RNAAM_ECOLI - Also known as trpH From Escherichia coli (strain K12).
