[The description below was written by a language model from this plasmid's Addgene catalogue record and pLannotate feature annotations shown in this document.]
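Description:
MAGI1_PDZ_4 is a bacterial expression plasmid built on the pGEX-6P-1 backbone for producing the fourth PDZ domain of human MAGI1, a membrane-associated scaffolding protein found at cell-cell junctions, as a glutathione S-transferase fusion. The sequenced construct is about 5.3 kb. It replicates in E. coli from a ColE1/pMB1-type origin and is selected with ampicillin through the bla (β-lactamase) gene and its own promoter. Short remnants of the pBR322 rop and bom regions are also annotated, along with a lacZα segment and associated lac promoter elements that are part of the backbone.

Expression is driven by the tac promoter, a strong trp/lac hybrid, followed by a lac operator. The plasmid carries its own lacI gene, so the lac repressor keeps transcription off until IPTG is added. The open reading frame begins with Schistosoma japonicum GST, supplied by the backbone as an N-terminal tag, and continues after a short linker into a MAGI1 fragment of roughly 330 bp, consistent with a single PDZ domain. The automated annotation matched this fragment to the rat Magi1 protein entry, whereas the catalogue lists the insert as human; this most likely reflects high sequence conservation rather than a different insert. The restriction sites used for cloning are not recorded.

The GST moiety allows affinity purification of the fusion on glutathione resin, and the stated purpose is expression and purification of the MAGI1 PDZ4 domain. The associated publication mapped binding specificity across the PDZ domain family, so this appears to be one of a set of such domain constructs.
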