Addgene plasmid #103901: MAGI1_PDZ_4
Purpose: Protein expression and purification of MAGI1 PDZ4 domain
Depositing lab: Sachdev Sidhu. Depositing organization: University of Toronto. Publication: A specificity map for the PDZ domain family. Tonikian R, Zhang Y, Sazinsky SL, Currell B, Yeh JH, Reva B, Held HA, Appleton BA, Evangelista M, Wu Y, Xin X, Chan AC, Seshagiri S, Lasky LA, Sander C, Boone C, Bader GD, Sidhu SS. PLoS Biol. 2008 Sep 30;6(9):e239. doi: 10.1371/journal.pbio.0060239. PubMed 18828675.
Backbone
  Vector backbone: pGEX-6P-1
  Backbone size w/o insert (bp): 4984
  Vector type: Bacterial Expression
Growth in bacteria
  Bacterial resistance: Ampicillin, 100 μg/mL
  Growth temperature: 37°C
  Growth strain: DH5alpha
  Copy number: Unknown
Gene/Insert
  Gene/Insert name: MAGI1 (alt name: MAGI1 PDZ4)
  Species: H. sapiens (human)
  Entrez Gene: MAGI1 (a.k.a. AIP-3, AIP3, BAIAP1, BAP-1, BAP1, MAGI-1, MAGI-1b, Magi1d, TNRC19, WWP3)
  Promoter: tac
  Tag / fusion protein: GST (N terminal on backbone)
  Cloning method: Restriction Enzyme; 5′ cloning site unknown (unknown if destroyed); 3′ cloning site unknown (unknown if destroyed)
  Sequencing primers: 5′ pGEX Fwd
Terms and licenses: Academic/Nonprofit Terms; Industry Terms: Not Available to Industry
How to cite: MAGI1_PDZ_4 was a gift from Sachdev Sidhu (Addgene plasmid # 103901 ; http://n2t.net/addgene:103901 ; RRID:Addgene_103901)
